Addgene plasmid #204671: pLenti-CMV-paGFP-bPAC-CAAX
Purpose: Mammalian expression of membrane-bound bPAC tagged with paGFP for cAMP production
Depositing lab: Adam Cohen. Depositing organization: Harvard University. Publication: All-optical mapping of cAMP transport reveals rules of sub-cellular localization. Xiang KM, Park P, Koren SA, Hayward RF, Cohen AE. bioRxiv 2023 10.1101/2023.06.27.546633.
Backbone
  Vector backbone: pLenti
  Backbone size w/o insert (bp): 8538
  Total vector size (bp): 10410
  Vector type: Mammalian Expression, Lentiviral
Growth in bacteria
  Bacterial resistance: Ampicillin, 100 μg/mL
  Growth temperature: 30°C
  Growth strain: NEB Stable
  Copy number: High Copy
Gene/Insert
  Gene/Insert name: paGFP-bPAC-CAAX
  Species: Synthetic; Beggiatoa sp.
  Insert size (bp): 1872
  Promoter: CMV
  Tag / fusion protein: Myc (C terminal on insert)
  Cloning method: Gibson Cloning
  Sequencing primers: 5′ agaagacaccgactctagaggatccATGGTGAGCAAGGGCGAG; 3′ gaattctcacataattacacactttgtctttgacttctttttcttctttttaccaccggt
Terms and licenses: Academic/Nonprofit Terms; Industry Terms: Not Available to Industry
Depositor comments: Please visit https://www.biorxiv.org/content/10.1101/2023.06.27.546633v1 for bioRxiv preprint.
How to cite: pLenti-CMV-paGFP-bPAC-CAAX was a gift from Adam Cohen (Addgene plasmid # 204671 ; http://n2t.net/addgene:204671 ; RRID:Addgene_204671)
