[The description below was written by a language model from this plasmid's Addgene catalogue record and pLannotate feature annotations shown in this document.]
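Description:
pLenti-CMV-paGFP-bPAC-CAAX is a 10.4 kb HIV-1-based lentiviral transfer plasmid for mammalian expression of a membrane-anchored, light-activated adenylyl cyclase. It is propagated in E. coli through a high-copy ColE1/pUC-type origin with ampicillin selection (AmpR), and also carries an f1 origin. The viral genome is transcribed from a CMV enhancer/promoter fused to a truncated 5' LTR. It contains the Ψ packaging signal with a gag fragment, the Rev response element for Rev-dependent nuclear export, and the cPPT/CTS. A WPRE that boosts transcript expression lies downstream of the insert, followed by a truncated 3' LTR and a bGH polyadenylation signal. Outside the LTRs, an SV40/EM7 promoter-driven BleoR cassette with an SV40 poly(A) signal could confer Zeocin resistance, but it would not be carried into transduced cells with the packaged genome.

The payload is an internal CMV enhancer/promoter driving a 1.9 kb synthetic fusion. Photoactivatable GFP (annotated as mPA-GFP) sits at the N-terminus, followed by bPAC, the photoactivated adenylyl cyclase from Beggiatoa sp., and a C-terminal K-Ras-derived CAAX motif that directs prenylation and membrane attachment. The bPAC region falls in the unannotated stretch between the paGFP and K-Ras features. The catalogue also lists a Myc tag at the C-terminal end of the insert, although the feature table does not annotate one. According to the record, the construct is used to express membrane-bound bPAC for cAMP production. The paGFP tag allows the fusion to be marked optically, consistent with the associated work on all-optical mapping of cAMP transport and subcellular localization.
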