Features (pLannotate 1.2.2; 32 found; start..end, strand, type, name):
     31..83      -  misc_feature   bom (fragment): basis of mobility region from pBR322
    238..617     +  enhancer       CMV enhancer: human cytomegalovirus immediate early enhancer
    618..817     +  promoter       CMV promoter: human cytomegalovirus (CMV) immediate early promoter
    835..1015    +  LTR            5' LTR (truncated): truncated 5' long terminal repeat (LTR) from HIV-1
   1062..1187    +  misc_feature   HIV-1 Ψ: packaging signal of human immunodeficiency virus type 1
   1171..1534    +  CDS            HIV-1 gag (fragment): gag protein from human immunodeficiency virus 1; gag
   1680..1913    +  misc_feature   RRE: The Rev response element (RRE) of HIV-1 allows for Rev-dependent mRNA export from the nucleus to the cytoplasm.
   2290..2390    +  CDS            Rev (fragment): human immunodeficiency virus 1 (HIV-1) Rev protein; rev; enhances nuclear export of unspliced and incompletely spliced viral mRNAs
   2440..2557    +  misc_feature   cPPT/CTS: central polypurine tract and central termination sequence of HIV-1
   2616..2919    +  enhancer       CMV enhancer: human cytomegalovirus immediate early enhancer
   2920..3123    +  promoter       CMV promoter: human cytomegalovirus (CMV) immediate early promoter
   3206..3922    +  CDS            mPA-GFP: mPA-GFP is a fluorescent protein published in 2002, derived from Aequorea victoria. It is reported to be a monomer.
   5029..5075    +  CDS            K-Ras (fragment): human small GTPase proto-oncoprotein
   5078..5102    +  misc_feature   MCS (fragment): pBluescript multiple cloning site
   5102..5690    +  misc_feature   WPRE: woodchuck hepatitis virus posttranscriptional regulatory element
   5627..6208    +  CDS            nef (fragment): NEF_HV1H2 - Experimental evidence at protein level: Swiss-Prot protein existence level 1. Extracellular Nef protein targets CD4(+) T-lymphocytes for apoptosis by interacting with CXCR4 surface receptors. From Human immunodeficiency virus type 1 group M subtype B (isolate HXB2) (HIV-1).
   6215..6395    +  LTR            5' LTR (truncated): truncated 5' long terminal repeat (LTR) from HIV-1
   6427..6651    +  polyA_signal   bGH poly(A) signal: bovine growth hormone polyadenylation signal
   6655..6676    +  promoter       SV40 promoter (fragment): SV40 enhancer and early promoter
   6697..7125    +  rep_origin     f1 ori (sequence partly withheld): f1 bacteriophage origin of replication; arrow indicates direction of (+) strand synthesis
   7139..7468    +  promoter       SV40 promoter: SV40 enhancer and early promoter
   7516..7563    +  promoter       EM7 promoter: synthetic bacterial promoter&nbsp
   7582..7956    +  CDS            BleoR: antibiotic-binding protein; Sh ble from Streptoalloteichus hindustanus; confers resistance to bleomycin, phleomycin, and Zeocin™
   7966..8091    +  CDS            ble (fragment): BLE_KLEPN - Experimental evidence at protein level: Swiss-Prot protein existence level 1. Binding protein with a strong affinity to the bleomycin family of antibiotics. Binds to CL990; an antimitotic-antibiotic compound. From Klebsiella pneumoniae.
   8086..8207    +  polyA_signal   SV40 poly(A) signal: SV40 polyadenylation signal
   8280..8296    -  protein_bind   lac operator: The lac repressor binds to the lac operator to inhibit transcription in E. coli. This inhibition can be relieved by adding lactose or isopropyl-β-D-thiogalactopyranoside (IPTG). lac repressor encoded by lacI
   8304..8334    -  promoter       lac promoter: promoter for the E. coli lac operon
   8349..8370    -  protein_bind   CAP binding site: CAP binding activates transcription in the presence of cAMP. E. coli catabolite activator protein
   8383..8475    -  CDS            lacI (fragment): lac repressor; lacI; The lac repressor binds to the lac operator to inhibit transcription in E. coli. This inhibition can be relieved by adding lactose or isopropyl-β-D-thiogalactopyranoside (IPTG).
   8658..9246    -  rep_origin     ori: high-copy-number ColE1/pMB1/pBR322/pUC origin of replication
   9417..10277   -  CDS            AmpR: β-lactamase; bla; confers resistance to ampicillin, carbenicillin, and related antibiotics
  10278..10382   -  promoter       AmpR promoter: bla
>Addgene plasmid #204671 | pLenti-CMV-paGFP-bPAC-CAAX | addgene full sequence | sequence record 407793 | Addgene NGS Result
GTCGACGGATCGGGAGATCTCCCGATCCCCTATGGTGCACTCTCAGTACAATCTGCTCTGATGCCGCATA
GTTAAGCCAGTATCTGCTCCCTGCTTGTGTGTTGGAGGTCGCTGAGTAGTGCGCGAGCAAAATTTAAGCT
ACAACAAGGCAAGGCTTGACCGACAATTGCATGAAGAATCTGCTTAGGGTTAGGCGTTTTGCGCTGCTTC
GCGATGTACGGGCCAGATATACGCGTTGACATTGATTATTGACTAGTTATTAATAGTAATCAATTACGGG
GTCATTAGTTCATAGCCCATATATGGAGTTCCGCGTTACATAACTTACGGTAAATGGCCCGCCTGGCTGA
CCGCCCAACGACCCCCGCCCATTGACGTCAATAATGACGTATGTTCCCATAGTAACGCCAATAGGGACTT
TCCATTGACGTCAATGGGTGGAGTATTTACGGTAAACTGCCCACTTGGCAGTACATCAAGTGTATCATAT
GCCAAGTACGCCCCCTATTGACGTCAATGACGGTAAATGGCCCGCCTGGCATTATGCCCAGTACATGACC
TTATGGGACTTTCCTACTTGGCAGTACATCTACGTATTAGTCATCGCTATTACCATGGTGATGCGGTTTT
GGCAGTACATCAATGGGCGTGGATAGCGGTTTGACTCACGGGGATTTCCAAGTCTCCACCCCATTGACGT
CAATGGGAGTTTGTTTTGGCACCAAAATCAACGGGACTTTCCAAAATGTCGTAACAACTCCGCCCCATTG
ACGCAAATGGGCGGTAGGCGTGTACGGTGGGAGGTCTATATAAGCAGCGCGTTTTGCCTGTACTGGGTCT
CTCTGGTTAGACCAGATCTGAGCCTGGGAGCTCTCTGGCTAACTAGGGAACCCACTGCTTAAGCCTCAAT
AAAGCTTGCCTTGAGTGCTTCAAGTAGTGTGTGCCCGTCTGTTGTGTGACTCTGGTAACTAGAGATCCCT
CAGACCCTTTTAGTCAGTGTGGAAAATCTCTAGCAGTGGCGCCCGAACAGGGACTTGAAAGCGAAAGGGA
AACCAGAGGAGCTCTCTCGACGCAGGACTCGGCTTGCTGAAGCGCGCACGGCAAGAGGCGAGGGGCGGCG
ACTGGTGAGTACGCCAAAAATTTTGACTAGCGGAGGCTAGAAGGAGAGAGATGGGTGCGAGAGCGTCAGT
ATTAAGCGGGGGAGAATTAGATCGCGATGGGAAAAAATTCGGTTAAGGCCAGGGGGAAAGAAAAAATATA
AATTAAAACATATAGTATGGGCAAGCAGGGAGCTAGAACGATTCGCAGTTAATCCTGGCCTGTTAGAAAC
ATCAGAAGGCTGTAGACAAATACTGGGACAGCTACAACCATCCCTTCAGACAGGATCAGAAGAACTTAGA
TCATTATATAATACAGTAGCAACCCTCTATTGTGTGCATCAAAGGATAGAGATAAAAGACACCAAGGAAG
CTTTAGACAAGATAGAGGAAGAGCAAAACAAAAGTAAGACCACCGCACAGCAAGCGGCCGCTGATCTTCA
GACCTGGAGGAGGAGATATGAGGGACAATTGGAGAAGTGAATTATATAAATATAAAGTAGTAAAAATTGA
ACCATTAGGAGTAGCACCCACCAAGGCAAAGAGAAGAGTGGTGCAGAGAGAAAAAAGAGCAGTGGGAATA
GGAGCTTTGTTCCTTGGGTTCTTGGGAGCAGCAGGAAGCACTATGGGCGCAGCGTCAATGACGCTGACGG
TACAGGCCAGACAATTATTGTCTGGTATAGTGCAGCAGCAGAACAATTTGCTGAGGGCTATTGAGGCGCA
ACAGCATCTGTTGCAACTCACAGTCTGGGGCATCAAGCAGCTCCAGGCAAGAATCCTGGCTGTGGAAAGA
TACCTAAAGGATCAACAGCTCCTGGGGATTTGGGGTTGCTCTGGAAAACTCATTTGCACCACTGCTGTGC
CTTGGAATGCTAGTTGGAGTAATAAATCTCTGGAACAGATTTGGAATCACACGACCTGGATGGAGTGGGA
CAGAGAAATTAACAATTACACAAGCTTAATACACTCCTTAATTGAAGAATCGCAAAACCAGCAAGAAAAG
AATGAACAAGAATTATTGGAATTAGATAAATGGGCAAGTTTGTGGAATTGGTTTAACATAACAAATTGGC
TGTGGTATATAAAATTATTCATAATGATAGTAGGAGGCTTGGTAGGTTTAAGAATAGTTTTTGCTGTACT
TTCTATAGTGAATAGAGTTAGGCAGGGATATTCACCATTATCGTTTCAGACCCACCTCCCAACCCCGAGG
GGACCCGACAGGCCCGAAGGAATAGAAGAAGAAGGTGGAGAGAGAGACAGAGACAGATCCATTCGATTAG
TGAACGGATCGGCACTGCGTGCGCCAATTCTGCAGACAAATGGCAGTATTCATCCACAATTTTAAAAGAA
AAGGGGGGATTGGGGGGTACAGTGCAGGGGAAAGAATAGTAGACATAATAGCAACAGACATACAAACTAA
AGAATTACAAAAACAAATTACAAAAATTCAAAATTTTCGGGTTTATTACAGGGACAGCAGAGATCCAGTT
TGGTTAATTAAGCTTGGGAGTTCCGCGTTACATAACTTACGGTAAATGGCCCGCCTGGCTGACCGCCCAA
CGACCCCCGCCCATTGACGTCAATAATGACGTATGTTCCCATAGTAACGCCAATAGGGACTTTCCATTGA
CGTCAATGGGTGGAGCATTTACGGTAAACTGCCCACTTGGCAGTACATCAAGTGTATCATATGCCAAGTA
CGCCCCCTATTGACGTCAATGACGGTAAATGGCCCGCCTGGCATTATGCCCAGTACATGACCTTATGGGA
CTTTCCTACTTGGCAGTACATCTACGTATTAGTCATCGCTATTACCATGGTGATGCGGTTTTGGCAGTAC
ATCAATGGGCGTGGATAGCGGTTTGACTCACGGGGATTTCCAAGTCTCCACCCCATTGACGTCAATGGGA
GTTTGTTTTGGCACCAAAATCAACGGGACTTTCCAAAATGTCGTAACAACTCCGCCCCATTGACGCAAAT
GGGCGGTAGGCGTGTACGGTGGGAGGTCTATATAAGCAGAGCTCGTTTAGTGAACCGTCAGATCGCCTGG
AGACGCCATCCACGCTGTTTTGACCTCCATAGAAGACACCGACTCTAGAGGATCCATGGTGAGCAAGGGC
GAGGAGCTGTTCACCGGGGTGGTGCCCATCCTGGTCGAGCTGGACGGCGACGTAAACGGCCACAAGTTCA
GCGTGTCCGGCGAGGGCGAGGGCGATGCCACCTACGGCAAGCTGACCCTGAAGTTCATCTGCACCACCGG
CAAGCTGCCCGTGCCCTGGCCCACCCTCGTGACCACCTTCAGCTACGGCGTGCAGTGCTTCAGCCGCTAC
CCCGACCACATGAAGCAGCACGACTTCTTCAAGTCCGCCATGCCCGAAGGCTACGTCCAGGAGCGCACCA
TCTTCTTCAAGGACGACGGCAACTACAAGACCCGCGCCGAGGTGAAGTTCGAGGGCGACACCCTGGTGAA
CCGCATCGAGCTGAAGGGCATCGACTTCAAGGAGGACGGCAACATCCTGGGGCACAAGCTGGAGTACAAC
TACAACAGCCACAACGTCTATATCATGGCCGACAAGCAGAAGAACGGCATCAAGGCCAACTTCAAGATCC
GCCACAACATCGAGGACGGCAGCGTGCAGCTCGCCGACCACTACCAGCAGAACACCCCCATCGGCGACGG
CCCCGTGCTGCTGCCCGACAACCACTACCTGAGCCACCAGTCCAAGCTGAGCAAAGACCCCAACGAGAAG
CGCGATCACATGGTCCTGCTGGAGTTCGTGACCGCCGCCGGGATCACTCTCGGCATGGACGAGCTGTACA
AGGGTGGTTCTGGTATGAAGCGGCTGGTGTACATCAGCAAGATCAGCGGCCACCTGAGCCTGGAAGAGAT
CCAGCGGATCGGCAAGGTGTCCATCAAGAACAACCAGCGGGACAACATCACCGGCGTGCTGCTGTACCTG
CAGGGCCTGTTCTTCCAGATCCTGGAAGGCGAGAACGAGAAGGTGGACAAGCTGTACAAGAAAATCCTGG
TGGACGACCGGCACACCAACATCCTGTGCCTGAAAACCGAGTACGACATCACCGACCGGATGTTCCCCAA
CTGGGCCATGAAAACCATCAACCTGAACGAGAACAGCGAGCTGATGATCCAGCCCATCAAGAGCCTGCTG
CAGACCATCACCCAGAGCCACCGGGTGCTGGAAAAGTACATGCCCGCCAGAGTGATCTACCTGATCAACC
AGGGCATCAACCCCCTGACCGTGGAGCCCCAGCTGGTCGAGAAGATCATCTTCTTCAGCGACATCCTGGC
CTTCAGCACCCTGACCGAGAAGCTGCCCGTGAACGAGGTGGTCATCCTGGTCAACCGGTACTTCAGCATC
TGCACCCGGATCATCAGCGCCTACGGCGGCGAAGTGACCAAGTTCATCGGCGACTGCGTGATGGCCAGCT
TCACCAAAGAGCAGGGCGACGCCGCCATCCGGACCAGCCTGGACATCATCTCCGAGCTGAAGCAGCTGCG
GCACCACGTGGAGGCCACCAACCCCCTGCACCTGCTGTACACCGGCATCGGCCTGAGCTACGGCCACGTG
ATCGAGGGCAACATGGGCAGCAGCCTGAAGATGGACCACACCCTGCTGGGGGACGCCGTGAACGTGGCCG
CCAGGCTGGAAGCCCTGACAAGACAGCTGCCCTACGCCCTGGCCTTTACAGCCGGCGTGAAGAAGTGCTG
CCAGGCCCAGTGGACCTTCATCAACCTGGGAGCCCACCAGGTCAAGGGCAAGCAGGAAGCCATCGAGGTC
TACACCGTGAATGAGGCCCAGAAGTACTACGACACCCTGCAGATCACCCAGCTGATCCGGCAGACCCTGG
AAAACGACAAGCCGCGGACGTACGAGCAAAAGCTGATCTCGGAGGAGGACCTGACCGGTGGTAAAAAGAA
GAAAAAGAAGTCAAAGACAAAGTGTGTAATTATGTGAGAATTCGATATCAAGCTTATCGATAATCAACCT
CTGGATTACAAAATTTGTGAAAGATTGACTGGTATTCTTAACTATGTTGCTCCTTTTACGCTATGTGGAT
ACGCTGCTTTAATGCCTTTGTATCATGCTATTGCTTCCCGTATGGCTTTCATTTTCTCCTCCTTGTATAA
ATCCTGGTTGCTGTCTCTTTATGAGGAGTTGTGGCCCGTTGTCAGGCAACGTGGCGTGGTGTGCACTGTG
TTTGCTGACGCAACCCCCACTGGTTGGGGCATTGCCACCACCTGTCAGCTCCTTTCCGGGACTTTCGCTT
TCCCCCTCCCTATTGCCACGGCGGAACTCATCGCCGCCTGCCTTGCCCGCTGCTGGACAGGGGCTCGGCT
GTTGGGCACTGACAATTCCGTGGTGTTGTCGGGGAAATCATCGTCCTTTCCTTGGCTGCTCGCCTGTGTT
GCCACCTGGATTCTGCGCGGGACGTCCTTCTGCTACGTCCCTTCGGCCCTCAATCCAGCGGACCTTCCTT
CCCGCGGCCTGCTGCCGGCTCTGCGGCCTCTTCCGCGTCTTCGCCTTCGCCCTCAGACGAGTCGGATCTC
CCTTTGGGCCGCCTCCCCGCATCGATACCGTCGACCTCGAGACCTAGAAAAACATGGAGCAATCACAAGT
AGCAATACAGCAGCTACCAATGCTGATTGTGCCTGGCTAGAAGCACAAGAGGAGGAGGAGGTGGGTTTTC
CAGTCACACCTCAGGTACCTTTAAGACCAATGACTTACAAGGCAGCTGTAGATCTTAGCCACTTTTTAAA
AGAAAAGGGGGGACTGGAAGGGCTAATTCACTCCCAACGAAGACAAGATATCCTTGATCTGTGGATCTAC
CACACACAAGGCTACTTCCCTGATTGGCAGAACTACACACCAGGGCCAGGGATCAGATATCCACTGACCT
TTGGATGGTGCTACAAGCTAGTACCAGTTGAGCAAGAGAAGGTAGAAGAAGCCAATGAAGGAGAGAACAC
CCGCTTGTTACACCCTGTGAGCCTGCATGGGATGGATGACCCGGAGAGAGAAGTATTAGAGTGGAGGTTT
GACAGCCGCCTAGCATTTCATCACATGGCCCGAGAGCTGCATCCGGACTGTACTGGGTCTCTCTGGTTAG
ACCAGATCTGAGCCTGGGAGCTCTCTGGCTAACTAGGGAACCCACTGCTTAAGCCTCAATAAAGCTTGCC
TTGAGTGCTTCAAGTAGTGTGTGCCCGTCTGTTGTGTGACTCTGGTAACTAGAGATCCCTCAGACCCTTT
TAGTCAGTGTGGAAAATCTCTAGCAGGGCCCGTTTAAACCCGCTGATCAGCCTCGACTGTGCCTTCTAGT
TGCCAGCCATCTGTTGTTTGCCCCTCCCCCGTGCCTTCCTTGACCCTGGAAGGTGCCACTCCCACTGTCC
TTTCCTAATAAAATGAGGAAATTGCATCGCATTGTCTGAGTAGGTGTCATTCTATTCTGGGGGGTGGGGT
GGGGCAGGACAGCAAGGGGGAGGATTGGGAAGACAATAGCAGGCATGCTGGGGATGCGGTGGGCTCTATG
GCTTCTGAGGCGGAAAGAACCAGCTGGGGCTCTAGGGGGTATCCCC
[124 nt withheld, positions 6697-6820]
C
[91 nt withheld, positions 6822-6912]
A
[49 nt withheld, positions 6914-6962]
CCTTTGACGTTGGAGTCCACGTTCTTT
[37 nt withheld, positions 6990-7026]
ACCCTATCTCGGTCTATTCTTTTGATTTATAAGGGATTTTGCCGATTTCGGCCTATTGGTTAAAAAATGA
GCTGATTTAACAAAAATTTAACGCGAATTAATTCTGTGGAATGTGTGTCAGTTAGGGTGTGGAAAGTCCC
CAGGCTCCCCAGCAGGCAGAAGTATGCAAAGCATGCATCTCAATTAGTCAGCAACCAGGTGTGGAAAGTC
CCCAGGCTCCCCAGCAGGCAGAAGTATGCAAAGCATGCATCTCAATTAGTCAGCAACCATAGTCCCGCCC
CTAACTCCGCCCATCCCGCCCCTAACTCCGCCCAGTTCCGCCCATTCTCCGCCCCATGGCTGACTAATTT
TTTTTATTTATGCAGAGGCCGAGGCCGCCTCTGCCTCTGAGCTATTCCAGAAGTAGTGAGGAGGCTTTTT
TGGAGGCCTAGGCTTTTGCAAAAAGCTCCCGGGAGCTTGTATATCCATTTTCGGATCTGATCAGCACGTG
TTGACAATTAATCATCGGCATAGTATATCGGCATAGTATAATACGACAAGGTGAGGAACTAAACCATGGC
CAAGTTGACCAGTGCCGTTCCGGTGCTCACCGCGCGCGACGTCGCCGGAGCGGTCGAGTTCTGGACCGAC
CGGCTCGGGTTCTCCCGGGACTTCGTGGAGGACGACTTCGCCGGTGTGGTCCGGGACGACGTGACCCTGT
TCATCAGCGCGGTCCAGGACCAGGTGGTGCCGGACAACACCCTGGCCTGGGTGTGGGTGCGCGGCCTGGA
CGAGCTGTACGCCGAGTGGTCGGAGGTCGTGTCCACGAACTTCCGGGACGCCTCCGGGCCGGCCATGACC
GAGATCGGCGAGCAGCCGTGGGGGCGGGAGTTCGCCCTGCGCGACCCGGCCGGCAACTGCGTGCACTTCG
TGGCCGAGGAGCAGGACTGACACGTGCTACGAGATTTCGATTCCACCGCCGCCTTCTATGAAAGGTTGGG
CTTCGGAATCGTTTTCCGGGACGCCGGCTGGATGATCCTCCAGCGCGGGGATCTCATGCTGGAGTTCTTC
GCCCACCCCAACTTGTTTATTGCAGCTTATAATGGTTACAAATAAAGCAATAGCATCACAAATTTCACAA
ATAAAGCATTTTTTTCACTGCATTCTAGTTGTGGTTTGTCCAAACTCATCAATGTATCTTATCATGTCTG
TATACCGTCGACCTCTAGCTAGAGCTTGGCGTAATCATGGTCATAGCTGTTTCCTGTGTGAAATTGTTAT
CCGCTCACAATTCCACACAACATACGAGCCGGAAGCATAAAGTGTAAAGCCTGGGGTGCCTAATGAGTGA
GCTAACTCACATTAATTGCGTTGCGCTCACTGCCCGCTTTCCAGTCGGGAAACCTGTCGTGCCAGCTGCA
TTAATGAATCGGCCAACGCGCGGGGAGAGGCGGTTTGCGTATTGGGCGCTCTTCCGCTTCCTCGCTCACT
GACTCGCTGCGCTCGGTCGTTCGGCTGCGGCGAGCGGTATCAGCTCACTCAAAGGCGGTAATACGGTTAT
CCACAGAATCAGGGGATAACGCAGGAAAGAACATGTGAGCAAAAGGCCAGCAAAAGGCCAGGAACCGTAA
AAAGGCCGCGTTGCTGGCGTTTTTCCATAGGCTCCGCCCCCCTGACGAGCATCACAAAAATCGACGCTCA
AGTCAGAGGTGGCGAAACCCGACAGGACTATAAAGATACCAGGCGTTTCCCCCTGGAAGCTCCCTCGTGC
GCTCTCCTGTTCCGACCCTGCCGCTTACCGGATACCTGTCCGCCTTTCTCCCTTCGGGAAGCGTGGCGCT
TTCTCATAGCTCACGCTGTAGGTATCTCAGTTCGGTGTAGGTCGTTCGCTCCAAGCTGGGCTGTGTGCAC
GAACCCCCCGTTCAGCCCGACCGCTGCGCCTTATCCGGTAACTATCGTCTTGAGTCCAACCCGGTAAGAC
ACGACTTATCGCCACTGGCAGCAGCCACTGGTAACAGGATTAGCAGAGCGAGGTATGTAGGCGGTGCTAC
AGAGTTCTTGAAGTGGTGGCCTAACTACGGCTACACTAGAAGAACAGTATTTGGTATCTGCGCTCTGCTG
AAGCCAGTTACCTTCGGAAAAAGAGTTGGTAGCTCTTGATCCGGCAAACAAACCACCGCTGGTAGCGGTG
GTTTTTTTGTTTGCAAGCAGCAGATTACGCGCAGAAAAAAAGGATCTCAAGAAGATCCTTTGATCTTTTC
TACGGGGTCTGACGCTCAGTGGAACGAAAACTCACGTTAAGGGATTTTGGTCATGAGATTATCAAAAAGG
ATCTTCACCTAGATCCTTTTAAATTAAAAATGAAGTTTTAAATCAATCTAAAGTATATATGAGTAAACTT
GGTCTGACAGTTACCAATGCTTAATCAGTGAGGCACCTATCTCAGCGATCTGTCTATTTCGTTCATCCAT
AGTTGCCTGACTCCCCGTCGTGTAGATAACTACGATACGGGAGGGCTTACCATCTGGCCCCAGTGCTGCA
ATGATACCGCGAGACCCACGCTCACCGGCTCCAGATTTATCAGCAATAAACCAGCCAGCCGGAAGGGCCG
AGCGCAGAAGTGGTCCTGCAACTTTATCCGCCTCCATCCAGTCTATTAATTGTTGCCGGGAAGCTAGAGT
AAGTAGTTCGCCAGTTAATAGTTTGCGCAACGTTGTTGCCATTGCTACAGGCATCGTGGTGTCACGCTCG
TCGTTTGGTATGGCTTCATTCAGCTCCGGTTCCCAACGATCAAGGCGAGTTACATGATCCCCCATGTTGT
GCAAAAAAGCGGTTAGCTCCTTCGGTCCTCCGATCGTTGTCAGAAGTAAGTTGGCCGCAGTGTTATCACT
CATGGTTATGGCAGCACTGCATAATTCTCTTACTGTCATGCCATCCGTAAGATGCTTTTCTGTGACTGGT
GAGTACTCAACCAAGTCATTCTGAGAATAGTGTATGCGGCGACCGAGTTGCTCTTGCCCGGCGTCAATAC
GGGATAATACCGCGCCACATAGCAGAACTTTAAAAGTGCTCATCATTGGAAAACGTTCTTCGGGGCGAAA
ACTCTCAAGGATCTTACCGCTGTTGAGATCCAGTTCGATGTAACCCACTCGTGCACCCAACTGATCTTCA
GCATCTTTTACTTTCACCAGCGTTTCTGGGTGAGCAAAAACAGGAAGGCAAAATGCCGCAAAAAAGGGAA
TAAGGGCGACACGGAAATGTTGAATACTCATACTCTTCCTTTTTCAATATTATTGAAGCATTTATCAGGG
TTATTGTCTCATGAGCGGATACATATTTGAATGTATTTAGAAAAATAAACAAATAGGGGTTCCGCGCACA
TTTCCCCGAAAAGTGCCACCTGAC
